Addgene plasmid #78820: pcDNA3-FLAG-RIPK3 2KR(89,501)
Purpose: To overexpress RIPK3 2KR(89,501) in Mammalian Cells
Depositing lab: Jaewhan Song. Depositing organization: Yonsei University. Publication: CHIP controls necroptosis through ubiquitylation- and lysosome-dependent degradation of RIPK3. Seo J, Lee EW, Sung H, Seong D, Dondelinger Y, Shin J, Jeong M, Lee HK, Kim JH, Han SY, Lee C, Seong JK, Vandenabeele P, Song J. Nat Cell Biol. 2016 Mar;18(3):291-302. doi: 10.1038/ncb3314. Epub 2016 Feb 22. PubMed 26900751.
Backbone
  Vector backbone: pcDNA3-FLAG
  Vector type: Mammalian Expression
Growth in bacteria
  Bacterial resistance: Ampicillin, 100 μg/mL
  Growth temperature: 37°C
  Growth strain: DH5alpha
  Copy number: High Copy
Gene/Insert
  Gene/Insert name: RIPK3
  Species: H. sapiens (human)
  Mutation: K89R, K501R
  Entrez Gene: RIPK3 (a.k.a. RIP3)
  Promoter: CMV
  Tag / fusion protein: FLAG (N terminal on backbone)
  Cloning method: Restriction Enzyme; 5′ cloning site unknown (unknown if destroyed); 3′ cloning site unknown (unknown if destroyed)
  Sequencing primers: 5′ CMV-F; 3′ BGHrev
Terms and licenses: Academic/Nonprofit Terms; Industry Terms: Not Available to Industry
How to cite: pcDNA3-FLAG-RIPK3 2KR(89,501) was a gift from Jaewhan Song (Addgene plasmid # 78820 ; http://n2t.net/addgene:78820 ; RRID:Addgene_78820)
