[The description below was written by a language model from this plasmid's Addgene catalogue record.]
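Description:
pcDNA3-FLAG-RIPK3 2KR(89,501) is a mammalian expression plasmid built on a pcDNA3-FLAG backbone and designed to overexpress a double point mutant of human RIPK3 (receptor-interacting serine/threonine kinase 3, also called RIP3) in mammalian cells. It is maintained in E. coli as a high-copy plasmid under ampicillin selection. The record does not include a feature table, so other backbone elements, such as any mammalian selection marker or the specific origin of replication, are not documented here. The restriction sites used to insert the gene are also recorded as unknown.

The RIPK3 coding sequence is driven by the CMV promoter, a strong constitutive viral promoter widely used for transient overexpression. The protein is fused at its N terminus to a FLAG epitope supplied by the backbone, which allows detection and immunoprecipitation with anti-FLAG antibodies. The use of a BGH reverse sequencing primer suggests that the insert lies upstream of a bovine growth hormone polyadenylation region, as is usual for pcDNA3-type vectors. The insert carries two lysine-to-arginine substitutions, K89R and K501R. This type of change retains the positive charge while removing the lysine side chain that can serve as a ubiquitin acceptor.

RIPK3 is a central kinase in necroptosis, and the associated study concerns control of necroptosis through ubiquitylation- and lysosome-dependent degradation of RIPK3 by CHIP. The 2KR mutant is therefore most plausibly used alongside wild-type RIPK3 to test whether these two residues contribute to RIPK3 ubiquitylation, stability and necroptotic signalling, although the record itself states only the overexpression purpose.
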