>Addgene plasmid #78820 | pcDNA3-FLAG-RIPK3 2KR(89,501) | addgene partial sequence | sequence record 149816 | CMV-F 5'-CGCAAATGGGCGGTAGGCGTG-3'
GCGAGCTCTCTGGCTACTAGAGAACCCACTGCTTACTGGCTTATCGAAATTAATACGACTCACTATAGGG
AGACCCAAGCTTGCCGCCACCATGGATTACAAGGATGACGACGATAAGAGCGCGGGCGGATCCGAATTCT
GCAGATATCCATCACACTGGCGGCCGCTCGAGATGTCGTGCGTCAAGTTATGGCCCAGCGGTGCCCCCGC
CCCCTTGGTGTCCATCGAGGAACTGGAGAACCAGGAGCTCGTCGGCAAAGGCGGGTTCGGCACAGTGTTC
CGGGCGCAACATAGGAAGTGGGGCTACGATGTGGCGGTCAAGATCGTAAACTCGAAGGCGATATCCAGGG
AGGTCAAGGCCATGGCAAGTCTGGATAACGAATTCGTGCTGCGCCTAGAAGGGGTTATCGAGAAGGTGAA
CTGGGACCAAGATCCCCGGCCGGCTCTGGTGACTAAATTCATGGAGAACGGCTCCTTGTCGGGGCTGCTG
CAGTCCCAGTGCCCTCGGCCCTGGCCGCTCCTTTGCCGCCTGCTGAAAGAAGTGGTGCTTGGGATGTTTT
ACCTGCACGACCAGAACCCGGTGCTCCTGCACCGGGACCTCAAGCCATCCAACGTCCTGCTGGACCCAGA
GCTGCACGTCAAGCTGGCAGATTTTGGCCTGTCCACATTTCAGGGAGGCTCACAGTCAGGGACAGGGTCC
GGGGAGCCAGGGGGCACCCTGGGCTACTTGGCCCCAGAACTGTTTGTTAACGTAAACCGGAAGGCCTCCA
CAGCCAGTGACGTCTACAGCTTCGGGATCCTAATGTGGGCAGTGCTTGCT
