>Addgene plasmid #78820 | pcDNA3-FLAG-RIPK3 2KR(89,501) | addgene partial sequence | sequence record 149820 | BGH-rev 5'-TAGAAGGCACAGTCGAGG-3'
TATAGAATAGGGCCCTTATTTCCCGCTATGATTATACCAACCCTGTGGCCTGCTCCAGGCTTCAGGATCT
CGAGGGCCTTCTTGCGAACCTACTGGTGGGGGGTGCTGCAAGCCCCTCCCCTTGCCCGAAGGTGCCAAGC
CCCATGTGGGCAAGGCAGTTGTCTGTTGCATAGTCAAGTAGTTGTTGTCTCCAACTTGCACCCCAGAGCA
GTTGTATATGTTAACGAGCGGTCGCCCTGTTACTGGATTTGGCTCCGGGGTCCTGCAGGACCAGTTCATG
CCTTGTCTCTCAGCCCCCTGATTCCCTCGGGGTCCAGGACTTGGTGTTCCAGTTGAGGTAGGGCTGGGCA
TCTGGTTTCTGAAAGTTGAGGTCTCTGGAGTCTGGGGAGGTTGGGCCATCGAATCTGAAGATGTGCCTGC
TGTCCAGGCTTGTGGAACCTGCTCCTCTTGTGCCCTGCTCCTCTTGGTAAGGCTCGGGCATTTTTTAGGA
ACAGAGCTGGGAGGCTCCTCTAGATTCAGTTTGTTTAGCCACTCAGAAACCATGACATCATTACGAGAGT
GCTGGTTTTCTATGGTTCTCCTAAAGCCATCCATTTCTGTCCCTCCTTGGCCTGACTCTGGGATAGAAAA
TCTCCTATTGCTGCTCCTGAGCTGAGACAGGAAATCCTTTACCGTGGAGACAGCAGCATTCATATTGTTC
TCCACCATCTGGAAGACTTCATCAGTTTTTGGTAGGCATTCCTGGAAGGAGGGTCTGTCCTTGGGCTCAC
TGCTCCAGCAGAGCTGCATTAGCTCCTTCA
